Addgene plasmid #1540: L3505
Purpose: (Empty Backbone)
Depositing lab: Andrew Fire. Depositing organization: Carnegie Institution for Science.
Backbone
  Vector backbone: Unknown
  Backbone size (bp): 3963
  Vector type: Worm Expression
Growth in bacteria
  Bacterial resistance: Ampicillin, 100 μg/mL
  Growth temperature: 37°C
  Growth strain: DH5alpha
  Copy number: Unknown
Gene/Insert
  Gene/Insert name: None
  Tag / fusion protein: T3p, gfpN, IVSR, gfpF64L, gfpS65T, IVSS, IVST, gfpC, T7p, lacZN, OriF1>>, OriF1<<
  Cloning method: Restriction Enzyme
Terms and licenses: Academic/Nonprofit Terms; Industry Terms: Not Available to Industry
Depositor comments: See Fire Lab Vector Kit Documentation 1997. Fire Lab Miniprep Number pPD114.35, Ligation number L3505.
How to cite: L3505 was a gift from Andrew Fire (Addgene plasmid # 1540 ; http://n2t.net/addgene:1540 ; RRID:Addgene_1540)
