[The description below was written by a language model from this plasmid's Addgene catalogue record and pLannotate feature annotations shown in this document.]
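Description:
L3505 (miniprep designation pPD114.35) is a 3,963 bp empty-backbone plasmid from a 1997 C. elegans vector kit, catalogued as a worm expression vector. The named backbone is listed as unknown, but the feature table shows a pBluescript-like architecture. It has a high-copy ColE1/pUC-type origin for propagation in E. coli, an f1 origin that allows single-stranded DNA production, and an ampicillin resistance gene (bla) with its own promoter for selection. Remnants of the lac region are also present: a lacI fragment, CAP binding site, lac promoter and operator, and a lacZα fragment.

The payload is a promoterless GFP cassette placed between two copies of pBluescript-type multiple cloning site sequence. This region is bracketed by a T3 promoter on one side and an inward-facing T7 promoter on the other. The automated annotation calls the coding region EGFP, and the depositor's component list specifies a GFP carrying the F64L and S65T substitutions, which are the brightness and maturation-enhancing changes shared with EGFP. The list also includes three synthetic introns (IVSR, IVSS, IVST) interrupting the GFP coding sequence, a design generally used to improve transgene expression in worms. They account for the annotated GFP span being longer than an uninterrupted GFP open reading frame.

No worm promoter or 3' UTR is annotated or listed, and no insert is recorded. The plasmid therefore appears to serve as a source or recipient of the intron-containing GFP module. The flanking polylinkers allow the GFP to be excised, or regulatory and coding sequences to be added by restriction cloning, to build reporter or fusion constructs. The phage promoters could support in vitro transcription across the cassette. The record does not state a more specific application.
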