Features (pLannotate 1.2.2; 14 found; start..end, strand, type, name):
     56..74      +  promoter       T3 promoter: promoter for bacteriophage T3 RNA polymerase
     87..194     +  misc_feature   MCS: pBluescript multiple cloning site
    208..1071    +  CDS            EGFP: EGFP is a basic (constitutively fluorescent) green fluorescent protein published in 1996, derived from Aequorea victoria. It is reported to be a rapidly-maturing weak dimer with moderate acid sensitivity.
   1089..1196    +  misc_feature   MCS: pBluescript multiple cloning site
   1205..1223    -  promoter       T7 promoter: promoter for bacteriophage T7 RNA polymerase
   1231..1386    +  CDS            lacZα (fragment): LacZα fragment of β-galactosidase; lacZ fragment
   1391..1819    +  rep_origin     f1 ori (sequence partly withheld): f1 bacteriophage origin of replication; arrow indicates direction of (+) strand synthesis
   1872..1976    +  promoter       AmpR promoter: bla
   1977..2837    +  CDS            AmpR: β-lactamase; bla; confers resistance to ampicillin, carbenicillin, and related antibiotics
   3008..3596    +  rep_origin     ori: high-copy-number ColE1/pMB1/pBR322/pUC origin of replication
   3779..3871    +  CDS            lacI (fragment): lac repressor; lacI; The lac repressor binds to the lac operator to inhibit transcription in E. coli. This inhibition can be relieved by adding lactose or isopropyl-β-D-thiogalactopyranoside (IPTG).
   3884..3905    +  protein_bind   CAP binding site: CAP binding activates transcription in the presence of cAMP. E. coli catabolite activator protein
   3920..3950    +  promoter       lac promoter: promoter for the E. coli lac operon
   3958..11      +  protein_bind   lac operator (across the origin): The lac repressor binds to the lac operator to inhibit transcription in E. coli. This inhibition can be relieved by adding lactose or isopropyl-β-D-thiogalactopyranoside (IPTG). lac repressor encoded by lacI
>Addgene plasmid #1540 | L3505 | depositor full sequence | sequence record 150 | Author sequence
GCGGATAACAATTTCACACAGGAAACAGCTATGACCATGATTACGCCAAGCGCGCAATTAACCCTCACTA
AAGGGAACAAAAGCTGGAGCTCCACCGCGGTGGCGGCCGCTCTAGAACTAGTGGATCCCCCGGGCTGCAG
GAATTCGATATCAAGCTTATCGATACCGTCGACCTCGAGGGGGGGCCCGGTACCGGTAGAAAAAATGAGT
AAAGGAGAAGAACTTTTCACTGGAGTTGTCCCAATTCTTGTTGAATTAGATGGTGATGTTAATGGGCACA
AATTTTCTGTCAGTGGAGAGGGTGAAGGTGATGCAACATACGGAAAACTTACCCTTAAATTTATTTGCAC
TACTGGAAAACTACCTGTTCCATGGGTAAGTTTAAACATATATATACTAACTAACCCTGATTATTTAAAT
TTTCAGCCAACACTTGTCACTACTCTCACTTATGGTGTTCAATGCTTCTCGAGATACCCAGATCATATGA
AACAGCATGACTTTTTCAAGAGTGCCATGCCCGAAGGTTATGTACAGGAAAGAACTATATTTTTCAAAGA
TGACGGGAACTACAAGACACGTAAGTTTAAACAGTTCGGTACTAACTAACCATACATATTTAAATTTTCA
GGTGCTGAAGTCAAGTTTGAAGGTGATACCCTTGTTAATAGAATCGAGTTAAAAGGTATTGATTTTAAAG
AAGATGGAAACATTCTTGGACACAAATTGGAATACAACTATAACTCACACAATGTATACATCATGGCAGA
CAAACAAAAGAATGGAATCAAAGTTGTAAGTTTAAACATGATTTTACTAACTAACTAATCTGATTTAAAT
TTTCAGAACTTCAAAATTAGACACAACATTGAAGATGGAAGCGTTCAACTAGCAGACCATTATCAACAAA
ATACTCCAATTGGCGATGGCCCTGTCCTTTTACCAGACAACCATTACCTGTCCACACAATCTGCCCTTTC
GAAAGATCCCAACGAAAAGAGAGACCACATGGTCCTTCTTGAGTTTGTAACAGCTGCTGGGATTACACAT
GGCATGGATGAACTATACAAATGCCCGGGGGATCGGTGGAGCTCCACCGCGGTGGCGGCCGCTCTAGAAC
TAGTGGATCCCCCGGGCTGCAGGAATTCGATATCAAGCTTATCGATACCGTCGACCTCGAGGGGGGGCCC
GGTACCCAATTCGCCCTATAGTGAGTCGTATTACGCGCGCTCACTGGCCGTCGTTTTACAACGTCGTGAC
TGGGAAAACCCTGGCGTTACCCAACTTAATCGCCTTGCAGCACATCCCCCTTTCGCCAGCTGGCGTAATA
GCGAAGAGGCCCGCACCGATCGCCCTTCCCAACAGTTGCGCAGCCTGAATGGCGAATGGG
[124 nt withheld, positions 1391-1514]
C
[91 nt withheld, positions 1516-1606]
A
[49 nt withheld, positions 1608-1656]
CCTTTGACGTTGGAGTCCACGTTCTTT
[37 nt withheld, positions 1684-1720]
ACCCTATCTCGGTCTATTCTTTTGATTTATAAGGGATTTTGCCGATTTCGGCCTATTGGTTAAAAAATGA
GCTGATTTAACAAAAATTTAACGCGAATTTTAACAAAATATTAACGCTTACAATTTAGGTGGCACTTTTC
GGGGAAATGTGCGCGGAACCCCTATTTGTTTATTTTTCTAAATACATTCAAATATGTATCCGCTCATGAG
ACAATAACCCTGATAAATGCTTCAATAATATTGAAAAAGGAAGAGTATGAGTATTCAACATTTCCGTGTC
GCCCTTATTCCCTTTTTTGCGGCATTTTGCCTTCCTGTTTTTGCTCACCCAGAAACGCTGGTGAAAGTAA
AAGATGCTGAAGATCAGTTGGGTGCACGAGTGGGTTACATCGAACTGGATCTCAACAGCGGTAAGATCCT
TGAGAGTTTTCGCCCCGAAGAACGTTTTCCAATGATGAGCACTTTTAAAGTTCTGCTATGTGGCGCGGTA
TTATCCCGTATTGACGCCGGGCAAGAGCAACTCGGTCGCCGCATACACTATTCTCAGAATGACTTGGTTG
AGTACTCACCAGTCACAGAAAAGCATCTTACGGATGGCATGACAGTAAGAGAATTATGCAGTGCTGCCAT
AACCATGAGTGATAACACTGCGGCCAACTTACTTCTGACAACGATCGGAGGACCGAAGGAGCTAACCGCT
TTTTTGCACAACATGGGGGATCATGTAACTCGCCTTGATCGTTGGGAACCGGAGCTGAATGAAGCCATAC
CAAACGACGAGCGTGACACCACGATGCCTGTAGCAATGGCAACAACGTTGCGCAAACTATTAACTGGCGA
ACTACTTACTCTAGCTTCCCGGCAACAATTAATAGACTGGATGGAGGCGGATAAAGTTGCAGGACCACTT
CTGCGCTCGGCCCTTCCGGCTGGCTGGTTTATTGCTGATAAATCTGGAGCCGGTGAGCGTGGGTCTCGCG
GTATCATTGCAGCACTGGGGCCAGATGGTAAGCCCTCCCGTATCGTAGTTATCTACACGACGGGGAGTCA
GGCAACTATGGATGAACGAAATAGACAGATCGCTGAGATAGGTGCCTCACTGATTAAGCATTGGTAACTG
TCAGACCAAGTTTACTCATATATACTTTAGATTGATTTAAAACTTCATTTTTAATTTAAAAGGATCTAGG
TGAAGATCCTTTTTGATAATCTCATGACCAAAATCCCTTAACGTGAGTTTTCGTTCCACTGAGCGTCAGA
CCCCGTAGAAAAGATCAAAGGATCTTCTTGAGATCCTTTTTTTCTGCGCGTAATCTGCTGCTTGCAAACA
AAAAAACCACCGCTACCAGCGGTGGTTTGTTTGCCGGATCAAGAGCTACCAACTCTTTTTCCGAAGGTAA
CTGGCTTCAGCAGAGCGCAGATACCAAATACTGTCCTTCTAGTGTAGCCGTAGTTAGGCCACCACTTCAA
GAACTCTGTAGCACCGCCTACATACCTCGCTCTGCTAATCCTGTTACCAGTGGCTGCTGCCAGTGGCGAT
AAGTCGTGTCTTACCGGGTTGGACTCAAGACGATAGTTACCGGATAAGGCGCAGCGGTCGGGCTGAACGG
GGGGTTCGTGCACACAGCCCAGCTTGGAGCGAACGACCTACACCGAACTGAGATACCTACAGCGTGAGCT
ATGAGAAAGCGCCACGCTTCCCGAAGGGAGAAAGGCGGACAGGTATCCGGTAAGCGGCAGGGTCGGAACA
GGAGAGCGCACGAGGGAGCTTCCAGGGGGAAACGCCTGGTATCTTTATAGTCCTGTCGGGTTTCGCCACC
TCTGACTTGAGCGTCGATTTTTGTGATGCTCGTCAGGGGGGCGGAGCCTATGGAAAAACGCCAGCAACGC
GGCCTTTTTACGGTTCCTGGCCTTTTGCTGGCCTTTTGCTCACATGTTCTTTCCTGCGTTATCCCCTGAT
TCTGTGGATAACCGTATTACCGCCTTTGAGTGAGCTGATACCGCTCGCCGCAGCCGAACGACCGAGCGCA
GCGAGTCAGTGAGCGAGGAAGCGGAAGAGCGCCCAATACGCAAACCGCCTCTCCCCGCGCGTTGGCCGAT
TCATTAATGCAGCTGGCACGACAGGTTTCCCGACTGGAAAGCGGGCAGTGAGCGCAACGCAATTAATGTG
AGTTAGCTCACTCATTAGGCACCCCAGGCTTTACACTTTATGCTTCCGGCTCGTATGTTGTGTGGAATTG
TGA
