>Addgene plasmid #1540 | L3505 | addgene partial sequence | sequence record 16680 | 1540_m13reverse
CCTCCTAAGGGAACAAAAGCTGGAGCTCCACCGCGGTGGCGGCCGCTCTAGAACTAGTGGATCCCCCGGG
CTGCAGGAATTCGATATCAAGCTTATCGATACCGTCGACCTCGAGGGGGGGCCCGGTACCGGTAGAAAAA
ATGAGTAAAGGAGAAGAACTTTTCACTGGAGTTGTCCCAATTCTTGTTGAATTAGATGGTGATGTTAATG
GGCACAAATTTTCTGTCAGTGGAGAGGGTGAAGGTGATGCAACATACGGAAAACTTACCCTTAAATTTAT
TTGCACTACTGGAAAACTACCTGTTCCATGGGTAAGTTTAAACATATATATACTAACTAACCCTGATTAT
TTAAATTTTCAGCCAACACTTGTCACTACTCTCACTTATGGTGTTCAATGCTTCTCGAGATACCCAGATC
ATATGAAACAGCATGACTTTTTCAAGAGTGCCATGCCCGAAGGTTATGTACAGGAAAGAACTATATTTTT
CAAAGATGACGGGAACTACAAGACACGTAAGTTTAAACAGTTCGGTACTAACTAACCATACATATTTAAA
TTTTCAGGTGCTGAAGTCAAGTTTGAAGGTGATACCCTTGTTAATAGAATCGAGTTAAAAGGTATTGATT
TTAAAGAAGATGGAAACATTCTTGGACACAAATTGGAATACAACTATAACTCACACAATGTATACATCAT
GGCAGACAAACAAAAGAATGGAATCAAAGTTGTAAGTTTAAACATGATTTTACTAACTAACTAATCTGAT
TTAAATTTTCAGAACTTCAAAATTAGACACAACATTGAAGATGGAAGCGTTCAACTAGCAGACCATTATC
AACAAAATACTCCAATTGGCGATGGNCCCTGTCCTTTTACCAGACAACCATTACCTGTCCACACAATCTG
CCCTTTTCGAAGATCCCAACGAAAAGAGAGACCCACATGGTCCTTTCTTGAGTTTGGTAACAGCCTGCTG
GGNATTACACNTGGGCATGGGATGAACTATACCAAATGCCCCGGGGGNATCGGGGGGANCTCCCCCGCGG
GNGGGNGGNCCNCTCNTAAAACTAGNGGNATCCCCCNGGGCTGCNGGNAATTCCAAATCAAGCTTATCNG
ATACCGCCCAACCCNAGGGGGGGNCCCGGNACCCCAATTCNCCCNTNAGGGGGTCCAATTACCCGCCCCC
CCCCGGCCNGCCNTTTTAANNCGNCCNGNCNGGGNAAAANCCNGGGGGTNNCCNAATTTANCCCCCTGGG
NANANNTCCCCCNTTTCCCNGGNNGGGNAAAAANAAAAANNCCCCCCCCATTCCCCCTNCCAAAGTTGCC
CCCCGGAAGGGAA
